Addgene plasmid #60688: M26V DJ-1 pET15b
Purpose: Recombinant protein expression of Park7
Depositing lab: Mark Wilson. Depositing organization: University of Nebraska at Lincoln. Publication: Transient sampling of aggregation-prone conformations causes pathogenic instability of a parkinsonian mutant of DJ-1 at physiological temperature. Milkovic NM, Catazaro J, Lin J, Halouska S, Kizziah JL, Basiaga S, Cerny RL, Powers R, Wilson MA. Protein Sci. 2015 Oct;24(10):1671-85. doi: 10.1002/pro.2762. Epub 2015 Aug 17. PubMed 26234586.
Backbone
  Vector backbone: pET15b
  Backbone manufacturer: Novagen
  Total vector size (bp): 5708
  Vector type: Bacterial Expression
Growth in bacteria
  Bacterial resistance: Ampicillin, 100 μg/mL
  Growth temperature: 37°C
  Growth strain: DH5alpha
  Copy number: High Copy
Gene/Insert
  Gene/Insert name: M26V DJ-1 (alt name: PARK 7)
  Species: H. sapiens (human)
  Mutation: M26V
  Entrez Gene: PARK7 (a.k.a. DJ-1, DJ1, GATD2, HEL-S-67p)
  Promoter: T7
  Tag / fusion protein: 6xHis (N terminal on backbone)
  Cloning method: Restriction Enzyme; 5′ cloning site NdeI (not destroyed); 3′ cloning site XhoI (not destroyed)
  Sequencing primers: 5′ T7; 3′ T7term
Terms and licenses: Academic/Nonprofit Terms; Industry Terms: Not Available to Industry
Depositor comments: Internal NdeI site of human DJ-1 eliminated by silent mutation (198A->T).
How to cite: M26V DJ-1 pET15b was a gift from Mark Wilson (Addgene plasmid # 60688 ; http://n2t.net/addgene:60688 ; RRID:Addgene_60688)
