[The description below was written by a language model from this plasmid's Addgene catalogue record.]
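Description:
M26V DJ-1 pET15b is a bacterial expression plasmid built on the Novagen pET15b backbone for producing recombinant human DJ-1 (the PARK7 gene product) in E. coli. The recorded vector size is 5708 bp. It carries ampicillin resistance for selection and is listed as high copy and propagated in a cloning strain, DH5alpha. No feature table accompanies the record, so details of the origin of replication and other backbone elements are not itemised here.

The insert is the human DJ-1 coding sequence bearing the M26V substitution, cloned between the NdeI and XhoI sites, both of which remain intact. Transcription is driven by the T7 promoter, so expression depends on a host that supplies T7 RNA polymerase, as is standard for the pET system. The backbone contributes an N-terminal 6xHis tag fused in frame to the protein, which allows purification by immobilised metal affinity chromatography. The depositor notes that an internal NdeI site in the native DJ-1 sequence was removed by a silent nucleotide change, which permits NdeI-based cloning without altering the encoded protein beyond the intended M26V mutation.

The stated purpose is recombinant protein expression of Park7. The associated publication concerns the conformational instability and aggregation tendency of a parkinsonian DJ-1 mutant at physiological temperature, which suggests that this Met26 variant was made for biophysical or structural comparison with other forms of the protein. The record does not spell out the specific role of the M26V variant in that work.
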