>Addgene plasmid #60688 | M26V DJ-1 pET15b | addgene partial sequence | sequence record 98441 | T7 5'-TAATACGACTCACTATAGGG-3'
TTTTGTTTAACTTTAAGAAGGAGATATACCATGGGCAGCAGCCATCATCATCATCATCACAGCAGCGGCC
TGGTGCCGCGCGGCAGCCATATGGCTTTCCAAAAGAGCTCTGGTCATCCTGGCTAAAGGAGCAGAGGAAA
TGGAGACGGTCATCCCTGTAGATGTCGTGAGGCGAGCTGGGATTAAGGTCACCGTTGCAGGCCTGGCTGG
AAAAGACCCAGTACAGTGTAGCCGTGATGTGGTCATTTGTCCTGATGCCAGCCTTGAAGATGCAAAAAAA
GAGGGACCTTATGATGTGGTGGTTCTACCAGGAGGTAATCTGGGCGCACAGAATTTATCTGAGTCTGCTG
CTGTGAAGGAGATACTGAAGGAGCAGGAAAACCGGAAGGGCCTGATAGCCGCCATCTGTGCAGGTCCTAC
TGCTCTGTTGGCTCATGAAATAGGTTTTGGAAGTAAAGTTACAACACACCCTCTTGCTAAAGACAAAATG
ATGAATGGAGGTCATTACACCTACTCTGAGAATCGTGTGGAAAAAGACGGCCTGATTCTTACAAGCCGGG
GGCCTGGGACCAGCTTCGAGTTTGCGCTTGCAATTGTTGAAGCCCTGAATGGCAAGGAGGTGGCGGCTCA
AGTGAAGGCTCCACTTGTTCTTAAAGACTAGCTCGAGGATCCGGCTGCTAACAAAGCCCG
