>Addgene plasmid #60688 | M26V DJ-1 pET15b | addgene partial sequence | sequence record 98442 | T7term 5'-GCTAGTTATTGCTCAGCGG-3'
AGCAGCCGGATCCTCGAGCTAGTCTTTAAGAACAAGTGGAGCCTTCACTTGAGCCGCCACCTCCTTGCCA
TTCAGGGCTTCAACAATTGCAAGCGCAAACTCGAAGCTGGTCCCAGGCCCCCGGCTTGTAAGAATCAGGC
CGTCTTTTTCCACACGATTCTCAGAGTAGGTGTAATGACCTCCATTCATCATTTTGTCTTTAGCAAGAGG
GTGTGTTGTAACTTTACTTCCAAAACCTATTTCATGAGCCAACAGAGCAGTAGGACCTGCACAGATGGCG
GCTATCAGGCCCTTCCGGTTTTCCTGCTCCTTCAGTATCTCCTTCACAGCAGCAGACTCAGATAAATTCT
GTGCGCCCAGATTACCTCCTGGTAGAACCACCACATCATAAGGTCCCTCTTTTTTTGCATCTTCAAGGCT
GGCATCAGGACAAATGACCACATCACGGCTACACTGTACTGGGTCTTTTCCAGCCAGGCCTGCAACGGTG
ACCTTAATCCCAGCTCGCCTCACGACATCTACAGGGATGACCGTCTCCATTTCCTCTGCTCCTTTAGCCA
GGATGACCAGAGCTCTTTTGGAAGCCATATGGCTGCCGCGCGGCACCAGGCCGCTGCTGTGATGATGATG
ATGATGGCTGCTGCCCATGGTATATCTCCTTCTTAAAGTTAAACAAAATTATTTCTAGA
